>Addgene plasmid #65604 | PAS530 (TJF073) | depositor partial sequence | sequence record 111402 | FadD H376R gene insert
TTGAAGAAGGTTTGGCTTAACCGTTATCCCGCGGACGTTCCGACGGAGATCAACCCTGACCGTTATCAAT
CTCTGGTAGATATGTTTGAGCAGTCGGTCGCGCGCTACGCCGATCAACCTGCGTTTGTGAATATGGGGGA
GGTAATGACCTTCCGCAAGCTGGAAGAACGCAGTCGCGCGTTTGCCGCTTATTTGCAACAAGGGTTGGGG
CTGAAGAAAGGCGATCGCGTTGCGTTGATGATGCCTAATTTATTGCAATATCCGGTGGCGCTGTTTGGCA
TTTTGCGTGCCGGGATGATCGTCGTAAACGTTAACCCGTTGTATACCCCGCGTGAGCTTGAGCATCAGCT
TAACGATAGCGGCGCATCGGCGATTGTTATCGTGTCTAACTTTGCTCACACACTGGAAAAAGTGGTTGAT
AAAACCGCCGTTCAGCACGTAATTCTGACCCGTATGGGCGATCAGCTATCTACGGCAAAAGGCACGGTAG
TCAATTTCGTTGTTAAATACATCAAGCGTTTGGTGCCGAAATACCATCTGCCAGATGCCATTTCATTTCG
TAGCGCACTGCATAACGGCTACCGGATGCAGTACGTCAAACCCGAACTGGTGCCGGAAGATTTAGCTTTT
CTGCAATACACCGGCGGCACCACTGGTGTGGCGAAAGGCGCGATGCTGACTCACCGCAATATGCTGGCGA
ACCTGGAACAGGTTAACGCGACCTATGGTCCGCTGTTGCATCCGGGCAAAGAGCTGGTGGTGACGGCGCT
GCCGCTGTATCACATTTTTGCCCTGACCATTAACTGCCTGCTGTTTATCGAACTGGGTGGGCAGAACCTG
CTTATCACTAACCCGCGCGATATTCCAGGGTTGGTAAAAGAGTTAGCGAAATATCCGTTTACCGCTATCA
CGGGCGTTAACACCTTGTTCAATGCGTTGCTGAACAATAAAGAGTTCCAGCAGCTGGATTTCTCCAGTCT
GCATCTTTCCGCAGGCGGTGGGATGCCAGTGCGGCAAGTGGTGGCAGAGCGTTGGGTGAAACTGACCGGA
CAGTATCTGCTGGAAGGCTATGGCCTTACCGAGTGTGCGCCGCTGGTCAGCGTTAACCCATATGATATTG
ATTATCATAGTGGTAGCATCGGTTTGCCGGTGCCGTCGACGGAAGCCAAACTGGTGGATGATGATGATAA
TGAAGTACCACCAGGTCAACCGGGTGAGCTTTGTGTCAAAGGACCGCAGGTGATGCTGGGTTACTGGCAG
CGTCCCGATGCTACCGATGAAATCATCAAAAATGGCTGGTTACACACCGGCGACATCGCGGTAATGGATG
AAGAAGGATTCCTGCGCATTGTCGATCGTAAAAAAGACATGATTCTGGTTTCCGGTTTTAACGTCTATCC
CAACGAGATTGAAGATGTCGTCATGCAGCATCCTGGCGTACAGGAAGTCGCGGCTGTTGGCGTACCTTCC
GGCTCCAGTGGTGAAGCGGTGAAAATCTTCGTAGTGAAAAAAGATCCATCGCTTACCGAAGAGTCACTGG
TGACTTTTTGCCGCCGTCAGCTCACGGGATACAAAGTACCGAAGCTGGTGGAGTTTCGTGATGAGTTACC
GAAATCTAACGTCGGAAAAATTTTGCGACGAGAATTACGTGACGAAGCGCGCGGCAAAGTGGACAATAAA
GCCGGTTCTTCTCATCACCATCATCATCACTGAATGAATGA
