>Addgene plasmid #65604 | PAS530 (TJF073) | addgene partial sequence | sequence record 114906 | pBRrevBam 5'-GGTGATGTCGGCGATATAGG-3'
CCGGCCACGATGCGTCCGGCGTAGAGGATCGAGATCGATCTCGATCCCGCGAAATTAATACGACTCACTA
TAGGGGAATTGTGAGCGGATAACAATTCCCCTCTAGAAATAATTTTGTTTAACTTTAAGAAGGAGATATA
CCATGGCATTGAAGAAGGTTTGGCTTAACCGTTATCCCGCGGACGTTCCGACGGAGATCAACCCTGACCG
TTATCAATCTCTGGTAGATATGTTTGAGCAGTCGGTCGCGCGCTACGCCGATCAACCTGCGTTTGTGAAT
ATGGGGGAGGTAATGACCTTCCGCAAGCTGGAAGAACGCAGTCGCGCGTTTGCCGCTTATTTGCAACAAG
GGTTGGGGCTGAAGAAAGGCGATCGCGTTGCGTTGATGATGCCTAATTTATTGCAATATCCGGTGGCGCT
GTTTGGCATTTTGCGTGCCGGGATGATCGTCGTAAACGTTAACCCGTTGTATACCCCGCGTGAGCTTGAG
CATCAGCTTAACGATAGCGGCGCATCGGCGATTGTTATCGTGTCTAACTTTGCTCACACACTGGAAAAAG
TGGTTGATAAAACCGCCGTTCAGCACGTAATTCTGACCCGTATGGGCGATCAGCTATCTACGGCAAAAGG
CACGGTAGTCAATTTCGTTGTTAAATACATCAAGCGTTTGGTGCCGAAATACCATCTGCCAGATGCCATT
TCATTTCGTAGCGCACTGCATAACGGCTACCGGATGCAGTACGTCAAACCCGAACTGGTGCCGGAAGATT
TAGCTTTTCTGCAATACACCGGCGGCACCACTGGTGTGGCGAAAGGCGCGATGCTGACTCACCGCAATAT
GCTGGCGAACCTGGAACAGGTTAACGCGACCTATGGTCCGCTGTTGCATCCGGGCAAAGAGCTGGTGGTG
ACGGCGCTGCCGCTGTATCACATTTTTGCCCTGACCATTAACTGCCTGCTGTTTATCGAACTGGGTGGGC
AGAACCTGCTTATCACTAACCCGCGCGATATTCCAGGGTTGGTAAAAA
