>Addgene plasmid #65604 | PAS530 (TJF073) | addgene partial sequence | sequence record 114908 | T7term 5'-GCTAGTTATTGCTCAGCGG-3'
TAGACGAGTCCATGTGCTGGCGTTCAAATTTCGCAGCAGCGGTTTCTTTACCAGACTCGAGGGTACCGAC
GTCAGCGATCGCGTGGCCGGCCGATATCCAATTGAGATCTGCCATATGTATATCTCCTTCTTATACTTAA
CTAATATACTAAGATGGGGAATTGTTATCCGCTCACAATTCCCCTATAGTGAGTCGTATTAATTTCGATT
ATGCGGCCGTGTACAATACGATTACTTTCTGTTCGACTTAAGCATTATGCGGCCGCAAGCTTGGATCCTC
ATTCATTCAGTGATGATGATGGTGATGAGAAGAACCGGCTTTATTGTCCACTTTGCCGCGCGCTTCGTCA
CGTAATTCTCGTCGCAAAATTTTTCCGACGTTAGATTTCGGTAACTCATCACGAAACTCCACCAGCTTCG
GTACTTTGTAGCCCGTGAGCTGACGGCGGCAAAAGGTCACCAGTGACTCTTCGGTAAGCGATGGATCTTT
TTTCACTACGAAGATTTTCACCGCTTCACCACTGGAGCCGGAAGGTACGCCAACAGCCGCGACTTCCTGT
ACGCCAGGATGCTGCATGACGACATCTTCAATCTCGTTGGGATAGACGTTAAAACCGGAAACCAGAATCA
TGTCTTTTTTACGATCGACAATGCGCAGGAACCCTTCTTCATCCATCACCGCGATGTCGCCGGTGTGTAA
CCAGCCATTTTTGATGATCTCATCTGTAGCATCCGGACGCTGCCAGTAACCCAGCATCACCTGCGGTCCT
TTGACACAAAGCTCACCCGGTTGACCCGGTGGTACTTCATTATCATCATCATCCACCAGTTTGGCTTCCG
TCGACGGCACCGGCAAACCGATGCTACCACTACGATAATCAATATCATATGGGTTAACGCTGACCAGCGG
CGCACACTCGGTAAGGCCATAGCCTTCCAGCAGATACTGTCCTGTCAGTTTCACCCAACGCTCTGCCACC
ACTTGCTGCACTGGCATCCCTCCGCCTGCGGAAAGATGCAAACTGGAGAAATCCAGCTGCTGGAACTCCT
TATTGTTCAGCAACGCATTGA
