[The description below was written by a language model from this plasmid's Addgene catalogue record.]
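Description:
PAS530 (TJF073) is a bacterial expression plasmid built on the pETDuet-1 backbone (Novagen), a T7-based vector designed for protein production in E. coli. The record lists the total size as about 7.1 kb, with a 5.4 kb backbone and an insert of roughly 1.7 kb. It is selected with ampicillin and is recorded as high copy. No feature table accompanies the entry, so the origin of replication and other backbone elements are not itemised. pETDuet-1 vectors generally carry two T7 promoter/lac operator expression cassettes and a lacI repressor gene. Expression from them depends on a host that supplies T7 RNA polymerase and is normally induced by relieving lac repression.

The insert is E. coli FadD, the acyl-CoA synthetase that activates free fatty acids to their CoA thioesters. It carries an H376R point mutation and a C-terminal 6x His tag. The gene was cloned by restriction digestion between NcoI and HindIII, a placement consistent with the first multiple cloning site of the Duet vector, and it is driven by the T7 lacO promoter. The record does not mention any gene in the second cassette. The His tag allows the variant enzyme to be purified by immobilised metal affinity chromatography and detected with anti-His reagents.

According to the associated publication, the plasmid comes from work aimed at enhancing FadD activity on medium-chain fatty acids. It is therefore suited to overexpressing and purifying the H376R variant for enzymatic characterisation, or to expressing it in cells for comparison with wild-type FadD or other variants.
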