Addgene plasmid #65604: PAS530 (TJF073)
Purpose: pETDuet-1 Containing FadD H376R-His
Depositing lab: Pamela Silver. Depositing organization: Harvard Medical School. Publication: Enhancement of E. coli acyl-CoA synthetase FadD activity on medium chain fatty acids. Ford TJ, Way JC. PeerJ. 2015 Jun 30;3:e1040. doi: 10.7717/peerj.1040. eCollection 2015. PubMed 26157619.
Backbone
  Vector backbone: pETDuet-1
  Backbone manufacturer: Novagen
  Backbone size w/o insert (bp): 5420
  Total vector size (bp): 7081
  Vector type: Bacterial Expression
Growth in bacteria
  Bacterial resistance: Ampicillin, 100 μg/mL
  Growth temperature: 37°C
  Growth strain: Mach1
  Copy number: High Copy
Gene/Insert
  Gene/Insert name: FadD
  Species: E. coli
  Insert size (bp): 1721
  Mutation: H376R
  Promoter: T7 lacO
  Tag / fusion protein: 6x His (C terminal on insert)
  Cloning method: Restriction Enzyme; 5′ cloning site NcoI (unknown if destroyed); 3′ cloning site HindIII (unknown if destroyed)
  Sequencing primers: 5′ ctcgatcccgcgaaattaatacg; 3′ CTTAAGCATTATGCGGCCGCAAG
Terms and licenses: Academic/Nonprofit Terms; Industry Terms: Not Available to Industry
How to cite: PAS530 (TJF073) was a gift from Pamela Silver (Addgene plasmid # 65604 ; http://n2t.net/addgene:65604 ; RRID:Addgene_65604)
